>Addgene plasmid #31730 | pDONR223-MCU-E264A | depositor full sequence | sequence record 35619 | pDONR223-MCU-E264A sequence 3843 bps
CTTTCCTGCGTTATCCCCTGATTCTGTGGATAACCGTATTACCGCCTTTGAGTGAGCTGATACCGCTCGC
CGCAGCCGAACGACCGAGCGCAGCGAGTCAGTGAGCGAGGAAGCGGAAGAGCGCCCAATACGCAAACCGC
CTCTCCCCGCGCGTTGGCCGATTCATTAATGCAGCTGGCACGACAGGTTTCCCGACTGGAAAGCGGGCAG
TGAGCGCAACGCAATTAATACGCGTACCGCTAGCCAGGAAGAGTTTGTAGAAACGCAAAAAGGCCATCCG
TCAGGATGGCCTTCTGCTTAGTTTGATGCCTGGCAGTTTATGGCGGGCGTCCTGCCCGCCACCCTCCGGG
CCGTTGCTTCACAACGTTCAAATCCGCTCCCGGCGGATTTGTCCTACTCAGGAGAGCGTTCACCGACAAA
CAACAGATAAAACGAAAGGCCCAGTCTTCCGACTGAGCCTTTCGTTTTATTTGATGCCTGGCAGTTCCCT
ACTCTCGCGTTAACGCTAGCATGGATGTTTTCCCAGTCACGACGTTGTAAAACGACGGCCAGTCTTAAGC
TCGGGCCCCAAATAATGATTTTATTTTGACTGATAGTGACCTGTTCGTTGCAACAAATTGATGAGCAATG
CTTTTTTATAATGCCAACTTTGTACAAAAAAGTTGGCATGGCGGCCGCCGCAGGTAGATCGCTCCTGCTG
CTCCTCTCCTCTCGGGGCGGCGGCGGCGGGGGCGCCGGCGGCTGCGGGGCGCTGACTGCCGGCTGCTTCC
CTGGGCTGGGCGTCAGCCGCCACCGGCAGCAGCAGCACCACCGGACGGTACACCAGAGGATCGCTTCCTG
GCAGAATTTGGGAGCTGTTTATTGCAGCACTGTTGTGCCCTCTGATGATGTTACAGTGGTTTATCAAAAT
GGGTTACCTGTGATATCTGTGAGGCTACCATCCCGGCGTGAACGCTGTCAGTTCACACTCAAGCCTATCT
CTGACTCTGTTGGTGTATTTTTACGACAACTGCAAGAAGAGGATCGGGGAATTGACAGAGTTGCTATCTA
TTCACCAGATGGTGTTCGCGTTGCTGCTTCAACAGGAATAGACCTCCTCCTCCTTGATGACTTTAAGCTG
GTCATTAATGACTTAACATACCACGTACGACCACCAAAAAGAGACCTCTTAAGTCATGAAAATGCAGCAA
CGCTGAATGATGTAAAGACATTGGTCCAGCAACTATACACCACACTGTGCATTGAGCAGCACCAGTTAAA
CAAGGAAAGGGAGCTTATTGAAAGACTAGAGGATCTCAAAGAGCAGCTGGCTCCCCTGGAAAAGGTACGA
ATTGAGATTAGCAGAAAAGCTGAGAAGAGGACCACTTTGGTGCTATGGGGTGGCCTTGCCTACATGGCCA
CACAGTTTGGCATTTTGGCCCGGCTTACCTGGTGGGAATATTCCTGGGACATCATGGCCCCAGTAACATA
CTTCATCACTTATGGAAGTGCCATGGCAATGTATGCATATTTTGTAATGACACGCCAGGAATATGTTTAT
CCAGAAGCCAGAGACAGACAATACTTACTATTTTTCCATAAAGGAGCCAAAAAGTCACGTTTTGACCTAG
AGAAATACAATCAACTCAAGGATGCAATTGCTCAGGCAGAAATGGACCTTAAGAGACTGAGAGACCCATT
ACAAGTACATCTGCCTCTCCGACAAATTGGTGAAAAAGATTGCCCAACTTTCTTGTACAAAGTTGGCATT
ATAAGAAAGCATTGCTTATCAATTTGTTGCAACGAACAGGTCACTATCAGTCAAAATAAAATCATTATTT
GCCATCCAGCTGATATCCCCTATAGTGAGTCGTATTACATGGTCATAGCTGTTTCCTGGCAGCTCTGGCC
CGTGTCTCAAAATCTCTGATGTTACATTGCACAAGATAAAAATATATCATCATGCCTCCTCTAGACCAGC
CAGGACAGAAATGCCTCGACTTCGCTGCTGCCCAAGGTTGCCGGGTGACGCACACCGTGGAAACGGATGA
AGGCACGAACCCAGTGGACATAAGCCTGTTCGGTTCGTAAGCTGTAATGCAAGTAGCGTATGCGCTCACG
CAACTGGTCCAGAACCTTGACCGAACGCAGCGGTGGTAACGGCGCAGTGGCGGTTTTCATGGCTTGTTAT
GACTGTTTTTTTGGGGTACAGTCTATGCCTCGGGCATCCAAGCAGCAAGCGCGTTACGCCGTGGGTCGAT
GTTTGATGTTATGGAGCAGCAACGATGTTACGCAGCAGGGCAGTCGCCCTAAAACAAAGTTAAACATCAT
GAGGGAAGCGGTGATCGCCGAAGTATCGACTCAACTATCAGAGGTAGTTGGCGTCATCGAGCGCCATCTC
GAACCGACGTTGCTGGCCGTACATTTGTACGGCTCCGCAGTGGATGGCGGCCTGAAGCCACACAGTGATA
TTGATTTGCTGGTTACGGTGACCGTAAGGCTTGATGAAACAACGCGGCGAGCTTTGATCAACGACCTTTT
GGAAACTTCGGCTTCCCCTGGAGAGAGCGAGATTCTCCGCGCTGTAGAAGTCACCATTGTTGTGCACGAC
GACATCATTCCGTGGCGTTATCCAGCTAAGCGCGAACTGCAATTTGGAGAATGGCAGCGCAATGACATTC
TTGCAGGTATCTTCGAGCCAGCCACGATCGACATTGATCTGGCTATCTTGCTGACAAAAGCAAGAGAACA
TAGCGTTGCCTTGGTAGGTCCAGCGGCGGAGGAACTCTTTGATCCGGTTCCTGAACAGGATCTATTTGAG
GCGCTAAATGAAACCTTAACGCTATGGAACTCGCCGCCCGACTGGGCTGGCGATGAGCGAAATGTAGTGC
TTACGTTGTCCCGCATTTGGTACAGCGCAGTAACCGGCAAAATCGCGCCGAAGGATGTCGCTGCCGACTG
GGCAATGGAGCGCCTGCCGGCCCAGTATCAGCCCGTCATACTTGAAGCTAGACAGGCTTATCTTGGACAA
GAAGAAGATCGCTTGGCCTCGCGCGCAGATCAGTTGGAAGAATTTGTCCACTACGTGAAAGGCGAGATCA
CCAAGGTAGTCGGCAAATAACCCTCGAGCCACCCATGACCAAAATCCCTTAACGTGAGTTACGCGTCGTT
CCACTGAGCGTCAGACCCCGTAGAAAAGATCAAAGGATCTTCTTGAGATCCTTTTTTTCTGCGCGTAATC
TGCTGCTTGCAAACAAAAAAACCACCGCTACCAGCGGTGGTTTGTTTGCCGGATCAAGAGCTACCAACTC
TTTTTCCGAAGGTAACTGGCTTCAGCAGAGCGCAGATACCAAATACTGTCCTTCTAGTGTAGCCGTAGTT
AGGCCACCACTTCAAGAACTCTGTAGCACCGCCTACATACCTCGCTCTGCTAATCCTGTTACCAGTGGCT
GCTGCCAGTGGCGATAAGTCGTGTCTTACCGGGTTGGACTCAAGACGATAGTTACCGGATAAGGCGCAGC
GGTCGGGCTGAACGGGGGGTTCGTGCACACAGCCCAGCTTGGAGCGAACGACCTACACCGAACTGAGATA
CCTACAGCGTGAGCATTGAGAAAGCGCCACGCTTCCCGAAGGGAGAAAGGCGGACAGGTATCCGGTAAGC
GGCAGGGTCGGAACAGGAGAGCGCACGAGGGAGCTTCCAGGGGGAAACGCCTGGTATCTTTATAGTCCTG
TCGGGTTTCGCCACCTCTGACTTGAGCGTCGATTTTTGTGATGCTCGTCAGGGGGGCGGAGCCTATGGAA
AAACGCCAGCAACGCGGCCTTTTTACGGTTCCTGGCCTTTTGCTGGCCTTTTGCTCACATGTT
Features (pLannotate 1.2.2; 12 found; start..end, strand, type, name):
    121..213     +  CDS            lacI (fragment): lac repressor; lacI; The lac repressor binds to the lac operator to inhibit transcription in E. coli. This inhibition can be relieved by adding lactose or isopropyl-β-D-thiogalactopyranoside (IPTG).
    268..295     -  terminator     rrnB T2 terminator: transcription terminator T2 from the E. coli rrnB gene
    427..470     +  terminator     rrnB T1 terminator: Escherichia coli rrnB; transcription terminator T1 from the E. coli rrnB gene
    517..553     -  CDS            lacZα (fragment): LacZα fragment of β-galactosidase; lacZ fragment
    570..665     +  protein_bind   attL3: mutant version of attL; recombination site for the Gateway® LR reaction LR Clonase™
    668..1720    +  CDS            MCU: MCU_HUMAN - Also known as C10orf42 From Homo sapiens (Human).
   1723..1821    -  protein_bind   attL2: mutant version of attL; recombination site for the Gateway® LR reaction LR Clonase™
   1839..1857    -  promoter       T7 promoter: promoter for bacteriophage T7 RNA polymerase
   2047..2070    +  promoter       Pc promoter (fragment): intI1 (promoter lies within the coding sequence); class 1 integron promoter
   2246..2302    +  CDS            GmR (fragment): gentamycin acetyltransferase; aacC1; confers resistance to gentamycin
   2309..3100    +  CDS            SmR: aminoglycoside adenylyltransferase (Murphy, 1985); aadA; confers resistance to spectinomycin and streptomycin
   3193..3781    +  rep_origin     ori: high-copy-number ColE1/pMB1/pBR322/pUC origin of replication
