[The description below was written by a language model from this plasmid's Addgene catalogue record and pLannotate feature annotations shown in this document.]
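Description:
pDONR223-MCU-E264A is a Gateway entry clone built in the Invitrogen pDONR223 backbone, carrying the human MCU open reading frame (also known as CCDC109A or C10orf42), which encodes the mitochondrial calcium uniporter protein. The insert bears a point mutation changing glutamate 264 to alanine. The full plasmid is 3,843 bp, and it is maintained in E. coli through a high-copy ColE1/pUC-type origin and selected with spectinomycin via the aadA (SmR) aminoglycoside adenylyltransferase gene. Small annotated fragments of lacI, lacZα, a gentamicin resistance gene and an integron Pc promoter appear to be backbone remnants rather than functional units.

The MCU coding sequence is flanked by attL recombination sites; the automated annotation labels them attL3 and attL2. These sites allow LR Clonase-mediated transfer of the ORF into any compatible Gateway destination vector. As is typical for an entry clone, the record lists no promoter driving the insert and no tag or fusion partner, so the plasmid is a shuttle and storage form rather than an expression construct. The rrnB T1 and T2 terminators lie upstream of the cassette, where they insulate it from read-through transcription, and a T7 promoter sits just outside the downstream att site, pointing back toward the insert. M13 forward and reverse primer sites are used for sequence verification.

The associated publication identified MCU as an essential component of the mitochondrial calcium uniporter, which suggests that this mutant was made for comparison with the wild-type protein after transfer into expression vectors. The record itself does not state the functional effect of E264A.
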