Addgene plasmid #31730: pDONR223-MCU-E264A
Depositing lab: Vamsi Mootha. Depositing organization: Massachusetts General Hospital. Publication: Integrative genomics identifies MCU as an essential component of the mitochondrial calcium uniporter. Baughman JM, Perocchi F, Girgis HS, Plovanich M, Belcher-Timme CA, Sancak Y, Bao XR, Strittmatter L, Goldberger O, Bogorad RL, Koteliansky V, Mootha VK. Nature. 2011 Jun 19;476(7360):341-5. doi: 10.1038/nature10234. PubMed 21685886.
Backbone
  Vector backbone: pDONR223
  Backbone manufacturer: Invitrogen
  Backbone size w/o insert (bp): 2787
  Modifications to backbone: None
  Vector type: pDONR Gateway
Growth in bacteria
  Bacterial resistance: Spectinomycin, 50 μg/mL
  Growth temperature: 37°C
  Growth strain: Top10/P3
  Copy number: Unknown
Gene/Insert
  Gene/Insert name: MCU (alt name: CCDC109A)
  Species: H. sapiens (human)
  Insert size (bp): 1056
  Mutation: Changed E264 to Alanine
  GenBank ID: NM_138357
  Entrez Gene: MCU (a.k.a. C10orf42, CCDC109A, HsMCU)
  Promoter: None
  Tag / fusion protein: None
  Cloning method: Gateway Cloning
  Sequencing primers: 5′ M13 (-21) Forward; 3′ M13 Reverse
Terms and licenses: Academic/Nonprofit Terms; Industry Terms: Not Available to Industry
How to cite: pDONR223-MCU-E264A was a gift from Vamsi Mootha (Addgene plasmid # 31730 ; http://n2t.net/addgene:31730 ; RRID:Addgene_31730)
