>Addgene plasmid #31730 | pDONR223-MCU-E264A | addgene partial sequence | sequence record 36758 | M13rev
ACNNGGGGANTCAGCTGGAGGCAATAATGATTTTATTTTGACTGATAGTGACCTGTTCGTTGCAACAAAT
TGATAAGCAATGCTTTCTTATAATGCCAACTTTGTACAAGAAAGTTGGGCAATCTTTTTCACCAATTTGT
CGGAGAGGCAGATGTACTTGTAATGGGTCTCTCAGTCTCTTAAGGTCCATTTCTGCCTGAGCAATTGCAT
CCTTGAGTTGATTGTATTTCTCTAGGTCAAAACGTGACTTTTTGGCTCCTTTATGGAAAAATAGTAAGTA
TTGTCTGTCTCTGGCTTCTGGATAAACATATTCCTGGCGTGTCATTACAAAATATGCATACATTGCCATG
GCACTTCCATAAGTGATGAAGTATGTTACTGGGGCCATGATGTCCCAGGAATATTCCCACCAGGTAAGCC
GGGCCAAAATGCCAAACTGTGTGGCCATGTAGGCAAGGCCACCCCATAGCACCAAAGTGGTCCTCTTCTC
AGCTTTTCTGCTAATCTCAATTCGTACCTTTTCCAGGGGAGCCAGCTGCTCTTTGAGATCCTCTAGTCTT
TCAATAAGCTCCCTTTCCTTGTTTAACTGGTGCTGCTCAATGCACAGTGTGGTGTATAGTTGCTGGACCA
ATGTCTTTACATCATTCAGCGTTGCTGCATTTTCATGACTTAAGAGGTCTCTTTTTGGTGGTCGTACGTG
GTATGTTAAGTCATTAATGACCAGCTTAAAGTCATCAAGGAGGAGGAGGTCTATTCCTGTTGAAGCAGCA
ACGCGAACACCATCTGGTGAATAGATAGCAACTCTGTCAATTCCCCGATCCTCTTCTTGCAGTTGTCGTA
AAAATACACCAACAGAGTCAGAGATAGGCTTGAGTGTGAACTGACAGCGTTCACGCCGGGATGGTAGCCT
CACAGATATCACAGGTAACCCATTTTNGATAAACCACCTGTAACATCTCAAGGC
