>Addgene plasmid #31730 | pDONR223-MCU-E264A | addgene partial sequence | sequence record 84854 | M13pUC-Fwd 5'-CCCAGTCACGACGTTGTAAAACG-3'
TTAAGCTCGGGCCCCAAATAATGATTTTATTTTGACTGATAGTGACCTGTTCGTTGCAACAAATTGATGA
GCAATGCTTTTTTATAATGCCAACTTTGTACAAAAAAGTTGGCATGGCGGCCGCCGCAGGTAGATCGCTC
CTGCTGCTCCTCTCCTCTCGGGGCGGCGGCGGCGGGGGCGCCGGCGGCTGCGGGGCGCTGACTGCCGGCT
GCTTCCCTGGGCTGGGCGTCAGCCGCCACCGGCAGCAGCAGCACCACCGGACGGTACACCAGAGGATCGC
TTCCTGGCAGAATTTGGGAGCTGTTTATTGCAGCACTGTTGTGCCCTCTGATGATGTTACAGTGGTTTAT
CAAAATGGGTTACCTGTGATATCTGTGAGGCTACCATCCCGGCGTGAACGCTGTCAGTTCACACTCAAGC
CTATCTCTGACTCTGTTGGTGTATTTTTACGACAACTGCAAGAAGAGGATCGGGGAATTGACAGAGTTGC
TATCTATTCACCAGATGGTGTTCGCGTTGCTGCTTCAACAGGAATAGACCTCCTCCTCCTTGATGACTTT
AAGCTGGTCATTAATGACTTAACATACCACGTACGACCACCAAAAAGAGACCTCTTAAGTCATGAAAATG
CAGCAACGCTGAATGATGTAAAGACATTGGTCCAGCAACTATACACCACACTGTGCATTGAGCAGCACCA
GTTAAACAAGGAAAGGGAGCTTATTGAAAGACTAGAGGATCTCAAAGAGCAGCTGGCTCCCCTGGAAAAG
GTACGAATTGAGATTAGCAGAAAAGCTGAGAAGAGGACCACTTTGGTGCTATGGGGTGGCCTTGCCTACA
TGGCCACACAGTTTGGCATTTTGGCCCGGCTTACCTGGTGGGAATATTCCTGGGACATCATGGCCCCAGT
AACATACTTCATCACTTATGGAAGTGCCATGGCAATGTATGCATATTTTGTAATGACACGCCAGGAATAT
GTTTATCCAGAAGCCAGAGACAGACAATACTTACTATTTTT
